>Addgene plasmid #127855 | pLPT234 | addgene full sequence | sequence record 253039 | Addgene NGS Result
GACGCACTGACCGAATTCATTAAAGAGGAGAAAGGTACCATGTCCAGATTAGATAAAAGTAAAGTGATTA
ACAGCGCATTAGAGCTGCTTAATGAGGTCGGAATCGAAGGTTTAACAACCCGTAAACTCGCCCAGAAGCT
AGGTGTAGAGCAGCCTACATTGTATTGGCATGTAAAAAATAAGCGGGCTTTGCTCGACGCCTTAGCCATT
GAGATGTTAGATAGGCACCATACTCACTTTTGCCCTTTAGAAGGGGAAAGCTGGCAAGATTTTTTACGTA
ATAACGCTAAAAGTTTTAGATGTGCTTTACTAAGTCATCGCGATGGAGCAAAAGTACATTTAGGTACACG
GCCTACAGAAAAACAGTATGAAACTCTCGAAAATCAATTAGCCTTTTTATGCCAACAAGGTTTTTCACTA
GAGAATGCATTATATGCACTCAGCGCTGTGGGGCATTTTACTTTAGGTTGCGTATTGGAAGATCAAGAGC
ATCAAGTCGCTAAAGAAGAAAGGGAAACACCTACTACTGATAGTATGCCGCCATTATTACGACAAGCTAT
CGAATTATTTGATCACCAAGGTGCAGAGCCAGCCTTCTTATTCGGCCTTGAATTGATCATATGCGGATTA
GAAAAACAACTTAAATGTGAAAGTGGGTCTTAAGCTTTAGCAGCTTAATCTAGAGGCATCAAATAAAACT
AAAGGCTCAGTCGAAAGACTGGGCCTTTCGTTTTATCTGTTGTTTGTCGGTGAACGCTCTCCTGAGTAGG
ACAAATCCGCCGCCCTAGACCTAGCTGCAGGTCGAGGATAAATATCTAACACCGTGCGTGTTGACTATTT
TACCTCTGGCGGTGATAATGGTTGCATGTACTAGAATTCATTAAAGAGGAGAAAGGTACCATATGGTGAA
TGTGAAACCAGTAACGTTATACGATGTCGCAGAGTATGCCGGTGTCTCTTATCAGACCGTTTCCCGCGTG
GTGAACCAGGCCAGCCACGTTTCTGCGAAAACGCGGGAAAAAGTGGAAGCGGCGATGGCGGAGCTGAATT
ACATTCCCAACCGCGTGGCACAACAACTGGCGGGCAAACAGTCGTTGCTGATTGGCGTTGCCACCTCCAG
TCTGGCCCTGCACGCGCCGTCGCAAATTGTCGCGGCGATTAAATCTCGCGCCGATCAACTGGGTGCCAGC
GTGGTGGTGTCGATGGTAGAACGAAGCGGCGTCGAAGCCTGTAAAGCGGCGGTGCACAATCTTCTCGCGC
AACGCGTCAGTGGGCTGATCATTAACTATCCGCTGGATGACCAGGATGCCATTGCTGTGGAAGCTGCCTG
CACTAATGTTCCGGCGTTATTTCTTGATGTCTCTGACCAGACACCCATAAACAGTATTATTTTCTCCCAT
GAAGACGGTACGCGACTGGGCGTGGAGCATCTGGTCGCATTGGGTCACCAGCAAATCGCGCTGTTAGCGG
GCCCATTAAGTTCTGTCTCGGCGCGTCTGCGTCTGGCTGGCTGGCATAAATATCTCACTCGCAATCAAAT
TCAGCCGATAGCGGAACGGGAAGGCGACTGGAGTGCCATGTCCGGTTTTCAACAAACCATGCAAATGCTG
AATGAGGGCATCGTTCCAACTGCGATGCTGGTTGCCAACGATCAGATGGCGCTGGGCGCAATGCGCGCCA
TTACCGAGTCCGGGCTGCGCGTTGGTGCGGATATCTCGGTAGTGGGATACGACGATACCGAAGACAGCTC
ATGTTATATCCCGCCGTTAACCACCATCAAACAGGATTTTCGCCTGCTGGGGCAAACCAGCGTGGACCGC
TTGCTGCAACTCTCTCAGGGCCAGGCGGTGAAGGGCAATCAGCTGTTGCCCGTCTCACTGGTGAAAAGAA
AAACCACCCTGGCGCCCAATACGCAAACCGCCTCTCCCCGCGCGTTGGCCGATTCATTAATGCAGCTGGC
ACGACAGGTTTCCCGACTGGAAAGCGGGCAGTAAGCTTAATTAGCTGAGTCTAGAGGCATCAAATAAAAC
GAAAGGCTCAGTCGAAAGACTGGGCCTTTCGTTTTATCTGTTGTTTGTCGGTGAACGCTCTCCTGAGTAG
GACAAATCCGCCGCCCTAGACCTAGCTGCAGGTCGAGTCCCTATCAGTGATAGAGATTGACATCCCTATC
AGTGATAGAGATACTGAGCACATCAGCAGGACGCACTGACCGAATTCATTAAAGAGGAGAAAGGTACCAT
GAGCACAAAAAAGAAA
[261 nt withheld, positions 2257-2517]
ATGCAGCCGTCACTTAGAAGTGAGTATGAGTACCCTGTTTTTTCTCATGTTCAGGCAGGGATGTTCTCAC
CTGAGCTTAGAACCTTTACCAAAGGTGATGCGGAGAGATGGGTAAGCACAACCAAAAAAGCCAGTGATTC
TGCATTCTGGCTTGAGGTTGAAGGTAATTCCATGACCGCACCAACAGGCTCCAAGCCAAGCTTTCCTGAC
GGAATGTTAATTCTCGTTGACCCTGAGCAGGCTGTTGAGCCAGGTGATTTCTGCATAGCCAGACTTGGGG
GTGATGAGTTTACCTTCAAGAAACTGATCAGGGATAGCGGTCAGGTGTTTTTACAACCACTAAACCCACA
GTACCCAATGATCCCATGCAATGAGAGTTGTTCCGTTGTGGGGAAAGTTATCGCTAGTCAGTGGCCTGAA
GAGACGTTTGGCTGAAAACTACGCTTTAGCAGCTTGATCTAGAGGATCCCATGGTACGCGTGCTAGAGGC
ATCAAATAAAACGAAAGGCTCAGTCGAAAGACTGGGCCTTTCGTTTTATCTGTTGTTTGTCGGTGAACGC
TCTCCTGAGTAGGACAAATCCGCCGCCCTAGACCTAGGGTACGGGTTTTGCTGCCCGCAAACGGGCTGTT
CTGGTGTTGCTAGTTTGTTATCAGAATCGCAGATCCGGCTTCAGCCGGTTTGCCGGCTGAAAGCGCTATT
TCTTCCAGAATTGCCATGATTTTTTCCCCACGGGAGGCGTCACTGGCTCCCGTGTTGTCGGCAGCTTTGA
TTCGATAAGCAGCATCGCCTGTTTCAGGCTGTCTATGTGTGACTGTTGAGCTGTAACAAGTTGTCTCAGG
TGTTCAATTTCATGTTCTAGTTGCTTTGTTTTACTGGTTTCACCTGTTCTATTAGGTGTTACATGCTGTT
CATCTGTTACATTGTCGATCTGTTCATGGTGAACAGCTTTGAATGCACCAAAAACTCGTAAAAGCTCTGA
TGTATCTATCTTTTTTACACCGTTTTCATCTGTGCATATGGACAGTTTTCCCTTTGATATGTAACGGTGA
ACAGTTGTTCTACTTTTGTTTGTTAGTCTTGATGCTTCACTGATAGATACAAGAGCCATAAGAACCTCAG
ATCCTTCCGTATTTAGCCAGTATGTTCTCTAGTGTGGTTCGTTGTTTTTGCGTGAGCCATGAGAACGAAC
CATTGAGATCATACTTACTTTGCATGTCACTCAAAAATTTTGCCTCAAAACTGGTGAGCTGAATTTTTGC
AGTTAAAGCATCGTGTAGTGTTTTTCTTAGTCCGTTATGTAGGTAGGAATCTGATGTAATGGTTGTTGGT
ATTTTGTCACCATTCATTTTTATCTGGTTGTTCTCAAGTTCGGTTACGAGATCCATTTGTCTATCTAGTT
CAACTTGGAAAATCAACGTATCAGTCGGGCGGCCTCGCTTATCAACCACCAATTTCATATTGCTGTAAGT
GTTTAAATCTTTACTTATTGGTTTCAAAACCCATTGGTTAAGCCTTTTAAACTCATGGTAGTTATTTTCA
AGCATTAACATGAACTTAAATTCATCAAGGCTAATCTCTATATTTGCCTTGTGAGTTTTCTTTTGTGTTA
GTTCTTTTAATAACCACTCATAAATCCTCATAGAGTATTTGTTTTCAAAAGACTTAACATGTTCCAGATT
ATATTTTATGAATTTTTTTAACTGGAAAAGATAAGGCAATATCTCTTCACTAAAAACTAATTCTAATTTT
TCGCTTGAGAACTTGGCATAGTTTGTCCACTGGAAAATCTCAAAGCCTTTAACCAAAGGATTCCTGATTT
CCACAGTTCTCGTCATCAGCTCTCTGGTTGCTTTAGCTAATACACCATAAGCATTTTCCCTACTGATGTT
CATCATCTGAGCGTATTGGTTATAAGTGAACGATACCGTCCGTTCTTTCCTTGTAGGGTTTTCAATCGTG
GGGTTGAGTAGTGCCACACAGCATAAAATTAGCTTGGTTTCATGCTCCGTTAAGTCATAGCGACTAATCG
CTAGTTCATTTGCTTTGAAAACAACTAATTCAGACATACATCTCAATTGGTCTAGGTGATTTTAATCACT
ATACCAATTGAGATGGGCTAGTCAATGATAATTACTAGTCCTTTTCCTTTGAGTTGTGGGTATCTGTAAA
TTCTGCTAGACCTTTGCTGGAAAACTTGTAAATTCTGCTAGACCCTCTGTAAATTCCGCTAGACCTTTGT
GTGTTTTTTTTGTTTATATTCAAGTGGTTATAATTTATAGAATAAAGAAAGAATAAAAAAAGATAAAAAG
AATAGATCCCAGCCCTGTGTATAACTCACTACTTTAGTCAGTTCCGCAGTATTACAAAAGGATGTCGCAA
ACGCTGTTTGCTCCTCTACAAAACAGACCTTAAAACCCTAAAGGCTTAAGTAGCACCCTCGCAAGCTCGG
GCAAATCGCTGAATATTCCTTTTGTCTCCGACCATCAGGCACCTGAGTCGCTGTCTTTTTCGTGACATTC
AGTTCGCTGCGCTCACGGCTCTGGCAGTGAATGGGGGTAAATGGCACTACAGGCGCCTTTTATGGATTCA
TGCAAGGAAACTACCCATAATACAAGAAAAGCCCGTCACGGGCTTCTCAGGGCGTTTTATGGCGGGTCTG
CTATGTGGTGCTATCTGACTTTTTGCTGTTCAGCAGTTCCTGCCCTCTGATTTTCCAGTCTGACCACTTC
GGATTATCCCGTGACAGGTCATTCAGACTGGCTAATGCACCCAGTAAGGCAGCGGTATCATCAACAGGCT
TACCCGTCTTACTGTCCCTAGTGCTTGGATTCTCACCAATAAAAAACGCCCGGCGGCAACCGAGCGTTCT
GAACAAATCCAGATGGAGTTCTGAGGTCATTACTGGATCTATCAACAGGAGTCCAAGCGAGCTCGTAAAC
TTGGTCTGACAGTTACCAATGCTTAATCAGTGAGGCACCTATCTCAGCGATCTGTCTATTTCGTTCATCC
ATAGTTGCCTGACTCCCCGTCGTGTAGATAACTACGATACGGGAGGGCTTACCATCTGGCCCCAGTGCTG
CAATGATACCGCGAGACCCACGCTCACCGGCTCCAGATTTATCAGCAATAAACCAGCCAGCCGGAAGGGC
CGAGCGCAGAAGTGGTCCTGCAACTTTATCCGCCTCCATCCAGTCTATTAATTGTTGCCGGGAAGCTAGA
GTAAGTAGTTCGCCAGTTAATAGTTTGCGCAACGTTGTTGCCATTGCTACAGGCATCGTGGTGTCACGCT
CGTCGTTTGGTATGGCTTCATTCAGCTCCGGTTCCCAACGATCAAGGCGAGTTACATGATCCCCCATGTT
GTGCAAAAAAGCGGTTAGCTCCTTCGGTCCTCCGATCGTTGTCAGAAGTAAGTTGGCCGCAGTGTTATCA
CTCATGGTTATGGCAGCACTGCATAATTCTCTTACTGTCATGCCATCCGTAAGATGCTTTTCTGTGACTG
GTGAGTACTCAACCAAGTCATTCTGAGAATAGTGTATGCGGCGACCGAGTTGCTCTTGCCCGGCGTCAAT
ACGGGATAATACCGCGCCACATAGCAGAACTTTAAAAGTGCTCATCATTGGAAAACGTTCTTCGGGGCGA
AAACTCTCAAGGATCTTACCGCTGTTGAGATCCAGTTCGATGTAACCCACTCGTGCACCCAACTGATCTT
CAGCATCTTTTACTTTCACCAGCGTTTCTGGGTGAGCAAAAACAGGAAGGCAAAATGCCGCAAAAAAGGG
AATAAGGGCGACACGGAAATGTTGAATACTCATACTCTTCCTTTTTCAATATTATTGAAGCATTTATCAG
GGTTATTGTCTCATGAGCGGATACATATTTGAATGTATTTAGAAAAATAAACAAATAGGGGTTCCGCGCA
CATTTCCCCGAAAAGTGCCACCTGACGTCTCTTTCCTGCGTTATCCCCTGATTCTGTGGATAACCGTATT
ACCGCCTTTGAGTGAGCTGATACCGCTCGCCGCAGCCCAGCCTACACCCCGGGTCTAGGGCGGCGGATTT
GTCCTACTCAGGAGAGCGTTCACCGACAAACAACAGATAAAACGAAAGGCCCAGTCTTTCGACTGAGCCT
TTCGTTTTATTTGATGCCTCTAGACTCAGCTAATTAAGCTTATTTGTATAGTTCATCCATGCCATGTGTA
ATCCCAGCAGCTGTTACAAACTCAAGAAGGACCATGTGGTCTCTCTTTTCGTTGGGATCTTTCGAAAGCT
TAGATTGTGTGGACAGGTAATGGTTGTCTGGTAAAAGGACAGGGCCATCGCCAATTGGAGTATTTTGTTG
ATAATGGTCTGCTAGTTGAACGCCTCCATCTTCAATGTTGTGTCTAATTTTGAAGTTAGCTTTGATTCCA
TTCTTTTGTTTGTCTGCCGTGATGTATACATTGTCTGAGATGTAGTTGTATTCCAATTTGTGTCCAAGAA
TGTTTCCATCTTCTTTAAAATCAATACCTTTTAACTCGATTCTATTAACAAGGGTATCACCTTCAAACTT
GACTTCAGCACGTGTCTTGTAGTTCCCGTCATCTTTGAAAAATATAGTTCTTTCCTGTACATAACCTTCG
GGCATGGCACTCTTGAAAAAGTCATGCTGTTTCATATGATCTGGGTATCTTGCAAAGCATTGAACACCCC
AAGTGAGAGTAGTGACAAGTGTTGGCCATGGAACAGGTAGTTTTCCAGTAGTGCAAATAAATTTAAGGGT
AAGTTTTCCGTATGTTGCATCACCTTCACCCTCTCCACTGACAGAAAATTTGTGCCCATTAACATCACCA
TCTAATTCAACAAGAATTGGGACAACTCCAGTGAAAAGTTCTTCTCCTTTACTCATGGTACCTTTCTCCT
CTTTAATGAATTCGGTCAGTGCGTCCTGCTGATGTGCTCAGTATCTTGTTATCCGCTCACAATGTCAATT
GTTATCCGCTCACAATTCTCGAGGTGAAGACGAAAGGGCCTCGTGATACGCCTATTTTTATAGGTTAATG
TCATGATAATAATGGTTTCTTAGACGTCAGGTGGCACTTTTCGGGTCACAAAAGACATTCCACCAAACGT
CGTGGCGGCTGGCGTTCCTTGGATAAATATCTAACACCGTGCGTGTTGACTATTTTACCTCTGGCGGTGA
TAATGGTTGCATGTACTAGAATATCAGCAGGACGCACTGACCGAATTCATTAAAGAGGAGAAAGGTACCG
CATGGTTAGTAAAGGAGAAGAAAATAACATGGCACTGATTAAGGAGAACATGCACATGAAGCTGTACATG
GAGGGCACCGTGAACAACCACCACTTCAAGTGCACATCCGAGGGCGAAGGCAAGCCCTACGAGGGCACCC
AGACCATGAGAATCAAGGCCGTCGAGGGCGGCCCTCTCCCCTTCGCCTTCGACATCCTGGCTACCAGCTT
CATGTACGGCAGCAAAACCTTCATCAACCACACCCAGGGCATCCCCGACTTCTTTAAGCAGTCCTTCCCT
GAGGGCTTCACATGGGAGAGAGTCACCACATACGAAGACGGGGGCGTGCTGACCGCTACCCAGGACACCA
GCCTCCAGGACGGCTGCCTCATCTACAACGTCAAGATCAGAGGGGTGAACTTCCCATCCAACGGCCCTGT
GATGCAGAAGAAAACACTCGGCTGGGAGGCCTCCACCGAGACCCTGTACCCCGCTGACGGCGGCCTTGAA
GGCAGAGCCGACATGGCCCTGAAGCTCGTGGGCGGGGGCCACCTGATCTGCAACTTGAAGACCACATACA
GATCCAAGAAACCCGCTAAGAACCTCAAGATGCCCGGCGTCTACTATGTGGACAGAAGACTGGAAAGAAT
CAAGGAGGCCGACAAAGAGACCTACGTCGAGCAGCACGAGGTGGCTGTGGCCAGATACTGCGACCTCCCT
AGCAAACTGGGGCACAGAGTCTAGGGGATCCCCCGGGCTGCAGGAATTCGATATCACGCAAAAAACCCCG
CTTCGGCGGGGTTTTTTCGCGAGCTCGAATTCACTGGCCGTCGTTTTACATAGGTCTAGGGCGGCGGATT
TGTCCTACTCAGGAGAGCGTTCACCGACAAACAACAGATAAAACGAAAGGCCCAGTCTTTCGACTGAGCC
TTTCGTTTTATTTGATGCCTCTAGCACGCGTACAATGGGATCCCCCGGGCTGCAGGAATTCGATATCAAG
CTTATTTGTATAGTTCATCCATGCCATGTGTAATCCCAGCAGCTGTTACAAACTCAAGAAGGACCATGTG
GTCTCTCTTTTCGTTGGGATCTTTCGAAAGCTTAGATTGGTAGGACAGGTAATGGTTGTCTGGTAAAAGG
ACAGGGCCATCGCCAATTGGAGTATTTTGTTGATAATGGTCTGCTAGTTGAACACCTCCATCTTCAATGT
TGTGTCTAATTTTGAAGTTCGCTTTGATTCCATTCTTTTGTTTGTCTGCCGTGATGTATACATTGTGTGA
GTTATAGTTGTATTCCAATTTGTGTCCAAGAATGTTTCCATCTTCTTTAAAATCAATACCTTTTAACTCG
ATTCTATTAACAAGGGTATCACCTTCAAACTTGACTTCAGCACGTGTCTTGTAGTTCCCGTCATCTTTGA
AAAATATAGTTCTTTCCTGTACATAACCTTCGGGCATGGCACTCTTGAAAAAGTCATGCTGTTTCATATG
ATCTGGGTATCTCGCAAAGCATTGAACACCATAACCCAAAGTAGTGACAAGTGTTGGCCATGGAACAGGT
AGTTTTCCAGTAGTGCAAATCAATTTAAGGGTAAGTTTTCCGTATGTTGCATCACCTTCACCCTCTCCAC
TGACAGAAAATTTGTGCCCATTAACATCACCATCTAATTCAACAAGAATTGGGACAACTCCAGTGAAAAG
TTCTTCTCCTTTACTCATGCGGTACCTTTCTCCTCTTTAATGAATTCGGTCAGTGCGTCCTGCTGATGTG
CTCAGTATCTCTATCACTGATAGGGATGTCAATCTCTATCACTGATAGGGACTCGAGGTGAAGACGAAAG
GGCCTCGTGCTCGAGTACGTCTAAGAAACCATTATTATCATGACATTAACCTATAAAAATAGGCGTATCA
CGAGGCCCTTTCGTCTTCACCTCGAGAATTGTGAGCGGATAACAATTGACATTGTGAGCGGATAACAAGA
TACTGAGCACATCAGCAG
Features (pLannotate 1.2.2; 28 found; start..end, strand, type, name):
     40..660     +  CDS            tetR: TETR2_ECOLX - Experimental evidence at protein level: Swiss-Prot protein existence level 1. TetR is the repressor of the tetracycline resistance element; its N-terminal region forms a helix-turn-helix structure and binds DNA. Binding of tetracycline to TetR reduces the repressor affinity for the tetracycline resistance gene (tetA) promoter operator sites. From Escherichia coli.
    690..776     +  terminator     rrnB T1 terminator: Escherichia coli rrnB; transcription terminator T1 from the E. coli rrnB gene
    912..1992    +  CDS            lacI (fragment): lac repressor; lacI; The lac repressor binds to the lac operator to inhibit transcription in E. coli. This inhibition can be relieved by adding lactose or isopropyl-β-D-thiogalactopyranoside (IPTG).
   2021..2107    +  terminator     rrnB T1 terminator: Escherichia coli rrnB; transcription terminator T1 from the E. coli rrnB gene
   2138..2211    +  promoter       PLtetO-1 promoter: modified phage lambda PL promoter with tet operator sites (Lutz and Bujard, 1997)
   2239..2952    +  CDS            λ repressor (sequence partly withheld): phage λ repressor; cI
   2951..2971    +  CDS            ssrA tag (LVA) (fragment): C-terminal peptide that mediates degradation in bacteria through the ClpXP and ClpAP proteases (McGinness et al., 2006) mutant LVA variant that confers accelerated degradation under some conditions (Andersen et al., 1998)
   3010..3096    +  terminator     rrnB T1 terminator: Escherichia coli rrnB; transcription terminator T1 from the E. coli rrnB gene
   3634..4584    -  CDS            Rep101: RepA protein needed for replication with the pSC101 origin; rep101
   4632..4854    -  rep_origin     pSC101 ori: low-copy replication origin that requires the Rep101 protein
   5346..5440    -  terminator     lambda t0 terminator: transcription terminator from phage lambda
   5470..6330    -  CDS            AmpR: β-lactamase; bla; confers resistance to ampicillin, carbenicillin, and related antibiotics
   6331..6435    -  promoter       AmpR promoter: bla
   6574..6660    -  terminator     rrnB T1 terminator: Escherichia coli rrnB; transcription terminator T1 from the E. coli rrnB gene
   6690..7400    -  CDS            SCFP3A: SCFP3A is a basic (constitutively fluorescent) cyan fluorescent protein published in 2006, derived from Aequorea victoria. It is reported to be a very rapidly-maturing monomer with low acid sensitivity.
   7431..7463    -  promoter       PLtetO-1 promoter (fragment): modified phage lambda PL promoter with tet operator sites (Lutz and Bujard, 1997)
   7463..7479    -  protein_bind   lac operator: The lac repressor binds to the lac operator to inhibit transcription in E. coli. This inhibition can be relieved by adding lactose or isopropyl-β-D-thiogalactopyranoside (IPTG). lac repressor encoded by lacI
   7486..7502    -  protein_bind   lac operator: The lac repressor binds to the lac operator to inhibit transcription in E. coli. This inhibition can be relieved by adding lactose or isopropyl-β-D-thiogalactopyranoside (IPTG). lac repressor encoded by lacI
   7720..7739    +  promoter       PLtetO-1 promoter (fragment): modified phage lambda PL promoter with tet operator sites (Lutz and Bujard, 1997)
   7769..8497    +  CDS            mNeptune: mNeptune is a basic (constitutively fluorescent) far red fluorescent protein published in 2009, derived from Entacmaea quadricolor. It is reported to be a rapidly-maturing monomer with moderate acid sensitivity.
   8566..8587    +  CDS            lacZα (fragment): LacZα fragment of β-galactosidase; lacZ fragment
   8605..8691    -  terminator     rrnB T1 terminator: Escherichia coli rrnB; transcription terminator T1 from the E. coli rrnB gene
   8715..8752    +  misc_feature   MCS (fragment): pBluescript multiple cloning site
   8752..9462    -  CDS            SYFP2: SYFP2 is a basic (constitutively fluorescent) yellow fluorescent protein published in 2006, derived from Aequorea victoria. It is reported to be a very rapidly-maturing monomer with moderate acid sensitivity.
   9495..9568    -  promoter       PLtetO-1 promoter: modified phage lambda PL promoter with tet operator sites (Lutz and Bujard, 1997)
   9686..9702    +  protein_bind   lac operator: The lac repressor binds to the lac operator to inhibit transcription in E. coli. This inhibition can be relieved by adding lactose or isopropyl-β-D-thiogalactopyranoside (IPTG). lac repressor encoded by lacI
   9709..9725    +  protein_bind   lac operator: The lac repressor binds to the lac operator to inhibit transcription in E. coli. This inhibition can be relieved by adding lactose or isopropyl-β-D-thiogalactopyranoside (IPTG). lac repressor encoded by lacI
   9725..12      +  promoter       PLtetO-1 promoter (fragment) (across the origin): modified phage lambda PL promoter with tet operator sites (Lutz and Bujard, 1997)
