[The description below was written by a language model from this plasmid's Addgene catalogue record and pLannotate feature annotations shown in this document.]
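Description:
pLPT234 is a low-copy bacterial synthetic-biology plasmid of 9,745 bp built on a pSC101 backbone. It is maintained through the pSC101 origin and its required Rep101 replication protein, and selected with ampicillin via bla expressed from its own promoter. It carries "Repressilator 2.0", a derivative of the original three-repressor ring oscillator, with all three fluorescent reporters integrated on the same plasmid as the oscillator.

The core circuit consists of three repressors that each shut off the next. TetR is expressed from the LacI-repressible PL-lacO1 promoter, LacI from the lambda pR promoter that cI represses, and lambda cI from the TetR-repressible PL-tetO1 promoter. This cyclic negative feedback produces sustained oscillations in repressor levels. Each promoter is duplicated to drive a reporter: mSCFP3 (cyan) from PL-lacO1, mKate2 carrying the first 11 residues of mCherry (red) from pR, and mVenus (yellow) from PL-tetO1. The three colours therefore report the three phases of the cycle. Each cassette is followed by an rrnB T1 terminator, and a lambda t0 terminator lies downstream of bla.

The automated annotation labels the reporters by their closest relatives (SCFP3A, mNeptune, SYFP2) and marks the lacO-bearing promoters as PLtetO-1 fragments flanked by lac operators. The record describes the repressors as lacking degradation tags, but the feature table flags a short partial ssrA (LVA) match at the end of cI, which may be a remnant of the original tag. The associated work used such oscillators to follow bacterial growth and cell-to-cell variability in the mammalian gut.
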