Addgene plasmid #127855: pLPT234
Purpose: Repressilator 2.0, without degradation tags, integrated triple reporter
Depositing lab: Johan Paulsson. Depositing organization: Harvard Medical School. Publication: Bacterial variability in the mammalian gut captured by a single-cell synthetic oscillator. Riglar DT, Richmond DL, Potvin-Trottier L, Verdegaal AA, Naydich AD, Bakshi S, Leoncini E, Lyon LG, Paulsson J, Silver PA. Nat Commun. 2019 Oct 11;10(1):4665. doi: 10.1038/s41467-019-12638-z. PubMed 31604953.
Backbone
  Vector backbone: pSC101
  Backbone size w/o insert (bp): 3000
  Total vector size (bp): 9745
  Vector type: Bacterial Expression, Synthetic Biology
Growth in bacteria
  Bacterial resistance: Ampicillin, 100 μg/mL
  Growth temperature: 37°C
  Growth strain: DH5alpha
  Copy number: Low Copy
Gene/Insert 1
  Gene/Insert name: bla (alt name: AmpR)
  Species: E. coli
  Insert size (bp): 861
  Promoter: pAmpR
  Cloning method: Unknown
  Sequencing primers: 5′ n/a
Gene/Insert 2
  Gene/Insert name: mSCFP3
  Insert size (bp): 723
  Promoter: pL LacO1
  Cloning method: Gibson Cloning
  Sequencing primers: 5′ n/a
Gene/Insert 3
  Gene/Insert name: mKate2
  Insert size (bp): 723
  Mutation: First 11aa derived from mCherry as fusion protein
  Promoter: pR
  Cloning method: Gibson Cloning
  Sequencing primers: 5′ n/a
Gene/Insert 4
  Gene/Insert name: mVenus
  Insert size (bp): 717
  Promoter: pL tetO1
  Cloning method: Gibson Cloning
  Sequencing primers: 5′ n/a
Gene/Insert 5
  Gene/Insert name: TetR
  Insert size (bp): 624
  Promoter: pL LacO1
  Cloning method: Unknown
  Sequencing primers: 5′ n/a
Gene/Insert 6
  Gene/Insert name: LacI
  Insert size (bp): 1083
  Promoter: pR
  Cloning method: Unknown
  Sequencing primers: 5′ n/a
Gene/Insert 7
  Gene/Insert name: cI (alt name: lambda repressor)
  Species: lambda phage
  Promoter: pL tetO1
  Cloning method: Unknown
  Sequencing primers: 5′ n/a
Resource information
  A portion of this plasmid was derived from a plasmid made by: Original repressilator plasmid by Michael Elowitz (Elowitz and Leibler, 2000, Nature). Cloning for this plasmid by Laurent Potvin-Trottier and Johan Paulsson, Harvard Medical School.
Terms and licenses: Academic/Nonprofit Terms; Industry Terms: Not Available to Industry
Depositor comments: This plasmid is a derivative of repressilator plasmids presented in: Potvin-Trottier et al, 2016, Nature.
How to cite: pLPT234 was a gift from Johan Paulsson (Addgene plasmid # 127855 ; http://n2t.net/addgene:127855 ; RRID:Addgene_127855)
